>Addgene plasmid #11429 | pGEX-gp78c/2767 | addgene partial sequence | sequence record 18284 | 11429 with pGEX-5'
ATCGGATCTGGTTCCGCGTGGATCCCCAGGAATTCGTCGGCACAAGAACTATCTACGTGTGGTTGGAAAC
ATGGAGGCCAGGTTTGCAGTTGCAACTCCAGAGGAGCTGGCTGTCAACAATGACCACTGTGCCATCTGTT
GGGACTCCATGCAGGCTGCGCGGAAACTGCCCTGAGTACATCTTTTCCACAACTCCTGTCTT
