[The description below was written by a language model from this plasmid's Addgene catalogue record.]
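Description:
pGEX-gp78c/2767 is a bacterial expression plasmid built on the commercial pGEX-4T2 backbone (about 5 kb without insert) and designed to produce a glutathione S-transferase fusion protein in E. coli. It is selected with ampicillin; the record lists the copy number as unknown and provides no feature table, so the origin of replication and promoter are not explicitly documented. Vectors of the pGEX-4T series generally use an IPTG-inducible tac promoter with a plasmid-borne lacI repressor, and place a thrombin cleavage site between GST and the cloned sequence, but these elements are inferred from the backbone rather than stated here.

The insert, roughly 1 kb, is named gp78c and derives from human AMFR (also known as gp78 or RNF45), the autocrine motility factor receptor. It was cloned between the EcoRI and SalI sites, both of which remain intact, placing it downstream of the backbone-encoded GST so that the tag sits at the N terminus of the fusion. No mutation is recorded. The name and the insert size suggest a partial, probably C-terminal, fragment of the protein rather than the full coding sequence, but the record does not define the exact residue boundaries. Part of the plasmid was derived from an earlier construct made by another laboratory.

The associated publication characterises gp78 as a ubiquitin protein ligase implicated in degradation from the endoplasmic reticulum. This fits a construct used to express and glutathione-affinity purify recombinant gp78 fragment for biochemical work such as in vitro ubiquitination or binding assays, although the record itself does not specify particular applications.
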