Addgene plasmid #11429: pGEX-gp78c/2767
Depositing lab: Allan Weissman. Depositing organization: National Cancer Institute (NCI). Publication: The tumor autocrine motility factor receptor, gp78, is a ubiquitin protein ligase implicated in degradation from the endoplasmic reticulum. Fang S, Ferrone M, Yang C, Jensen JP, Tiwari S, Weissman AM. Proc Natl Acad Sci U S A. 2001 Dec 4. 98(25):14422-7. 10.1073/pnas.251401598 PubMed 11724934.
Backbone
  Vector backbone: pGEX-4T2
  Backbone manufacturer: Amersham/GE
  Backbone size w/o insert (bp): 5000
  Vector type: Bacterial Expression
Growth in bacteria
  Bacterial resistance: Ampicillin, 100 μg/mL
  Growth temperature: 37°C
  Growth strain: DH5alpha
  Copy number: Unknown
Gene/Insert
  Gene/Insert name: gp78c (alt name: AMFR)
  Species: H. sapiens (human)
  Insert size (bp): 1000
  Mutation: n/a
  GenBank ID: AF124145
  Entrez Gene: AMFR (a.k.a. GP78, RNF45, SPG89)
  Tag / fusion protein: GST (N terminal on backbone)
  Cloning method: Restriction Enzyme; 5′ cloning site EcoR I (not destroyed); 3′ cloning site Sal I (not destroyed)
  Sequencing primers: 5′ Amersham 5' pGEX; 3′ Amersham 3' pGEX
Resource information
  A portion of this plasmid was derived from a plasmid made by: A Raz, PMID 96466414
Terms and licenses: Academic/Nonprofit Terms; Industry Terms: Not Available to Industry
How to cite: pGEX-gp78c/2767 was a gift from Allan Weissman (Addgene plasmid # 11429 ; http://n2t.net/addgene:11429 ; RRID:Addgene_11429)
